>Addgene plasmid #22760 | pAc5.1A-Dm-mir-12 | depositor full sequence | sequence record 10373 | Author sequence
CTTCAAGGAATTAATTCTATATTCTAAAAACACAAATGATACTTCTAAAAAAAATCATGAATGGCATCAA
CTCTGAATCAAATCTTTGCAGATGCACCTACTTCTCATTTCCACTGTCACATCATTTTTCCAGATCTCGC
TGCCTGTTATGTGGCCCACAAACCAAGACACGTTTTATGGCCATTAAAGCTGGCTGATCGTCGCCAAACA
CCAAATACATATCAATATGTACATTCGAGAAAGAAGCGATCAAAGAAGCGTCTTCGGGCGAGTAGGAGAA
TGCGGAGGAGAAGGAGAACGAGCTGATCTAGTATCTCTCCACAATCCAATGCCAACTGACCAACTGGCCA
TATTCGGAGCAATTTGAAGCCAATTTCCATCGCCTGGCGATCGCTCCATTCTTGGCTATATGTTTTTCAC
CGTTCCCGGGGCCATTTTCAAAGACTCGTCGGTAAGATAAGATTGTGTCACTCGCTGTCTCTCTTCATTT
GTCGAAGAATGCTGAGGAATTTCGCGATGACGTCGGCGAGTATTTTGAAGAATGAGAATAATTTGTATTT
ATACGAAAATCAGTTAGTGGAATTTTCTACAAAAACATGTTATCTATAGATAATTTTGTTGCAAAATATG
TTGACTATGACAAAGATTGTATGTATATACCTTTAATGTATTCTCATTTTCTTATGTATTTATAATGGCA
ATGATGATACTGATGATATTTTAAGATGATGCCAGACCACAGGCTGATTTCTGCGTCTTTTGCCGAACGC
AGTGCATGTGCGGTTGTTGTTTTTTGGAATAGTTTCAATTTTCGGACTGTCCGCTTTGATTTCAGTTTCT
TGGCTTATTCAAAAAGCAAAGTAAAGCCAAAAAAGCGAGATGGCAATACCAAATGCGGCAAAACGGTAGT
GGAAGGAAAGGGGTGCGGGGCAGCGGAAGGAAGGGTGGGGCGGGGCGTGGCGGGGTCTGTGGCTGGGCGC
GACGTCACCGACGTTGGAGCCACTCCTTTGACCATGTGTGCGTGTGTGTATTATTCGTGTCTCGCCACTC
GCCGGTTGTTTTTTTCTTTTTATCTCGCTCTCTCTAGCGCCATCTCGTACGCATGCTCAACGCACCGCAT
GTTGCCGTGTCCTTTATGCGTCATTTTGGCTCGAAATAGGCAATTATTTAAACAAAGATTAGTCAACGAA
AACGCTAAAATAAATAAGTCTACAATATGGTTACTTATTGCCATGTGTGTGCAGCCAACGATAGCAACAA
AAGCAACAACACAGTGGCTTTCCCTCTTTCACTTTTTGTTTGCAAGCGCGTGCGAGCAAGACGGCACGAC
CGGCAAACGCAATTACGCTGACAAAGAGCAGACGAAGTTTTGGCCGAAAAACATCAAGGCGCCTGATACG
AATGCATTTGCAATAACAATTGCGATATTTAATATTGTTTATGAAGCTGTTTGACTTCAAAACACACAAA
AAAAAAAATAAAACAAATTATTTGAAAGAGAATTAGGAATCGGACAGCTTATCGTTACGGGCTAACAGCA
CACCGAGACGAAATAGCTTACCTGACGTCACAGCCTCTGGAAGAACTGCCGCCAAGCAGAGAGAGAGAGA
AAAAGAGGGAGAGCAGCTTAGACCGCATGTGCTTGTGTGTGAGGCGTCTCTCTCTTCGTCTCCTGTTTGC
GCAAACGCATAGACTGCACTGAGAAAATCGATTACCTATTTTTTATGAATGAATATTTGCACTATTACTA
TTCAAAACTATTAAGATAGCAATCACATTCAATAGCCAAATACTATACCACCTGAGCGATGCAACGAAAT
GATCAATTTGAGCAAAAATGCTGCATATTTAGGACGGCATCATTATAGAAATGCTTCTTGCTGTGTACTT
TTCTCTCGTCTGGCAGCTGTTTCGCCGTTATTGTTAAAACCGGCTTAAGTTAGGTGTGTTTTCTACGACT
AGTGATGCCCCTACTAGAAGATGTGTGTTGCACAAATGTCCCTGAATAACCAATTTGAAGTGCAGATAGC
AGTAAACGTAAGCTAATATGAATATTATTTAACTGTAATGTTTTAATATCGCTGGACATTACTAATAAAC
CCACTATAAACACATGTACATATGTATGTTTTGGCATACAATGAGTAGTTGGGGAAAAAATGTGTAAAAG
CACCGTGACCATCACAGCATAAAGATAACCAGCTGAAGTATCGAATATGAGTAACCCCCAAATTGAATCA
CATGCCGCAACTGATAGGACCCATGGAAGTACACTCTTCATGGCGATATACAAGACACACACAAGCACGA
ACACCCAGTTGCGGAGGAAATTCTCCGTAAATGAAAACCCAATCGGCGAACAATTCATACCCATATATGG
TAAAAGTTTTGAACGCGACTTGAGAGCGGAGAGCATTGCGGCTGATAAGGTTTTAGCGCTAAGCGGGCTT
TATAAAACGGGCTGCGGGACCAGTTTTCATATCACTACCGTTTGAGTTCTTGTGCTGTGTGGATACTCCT
CCCGACACAAAGCCGCTCCATCAGCCAGCAGTCGTCTAATCCAGAGACCCCGGATCGGGGTACCTACTAG
TCCAGTGTGGTGGAATTCTATTTTCATTTTCGTTTTCCCTTAAATTTGCATTTGAGCGAACCAAATAATT
GACCAAACCCAGCCAGCTGAGTGCAGAATCAATCACCACTGACCAGTAGATTCCAGTCGAGCCATCGGAG
CAAAGCAATCCGATTGGGCAATAGGAACCCATTGCCGCGACGCACTGAAGGATCGTCTGTACGAAGGAGC
AGCGTCTGTACGGTTGAGTATTACATCAGGTACTGGTGTGCCTTAAATCCAACAACCAGTACTTATGTCA
TACTACGCCGTGCACGGATCGCACTAACCGCATGACCAACAACCAACGCGCGCGCTTCACCCAAACGGAT
GTGCCTCCCTTCGAGTTCCACTCACATGATCATGCCTCTAATTTAAACGCCCATTCAACTTTCAATTCCG
GTTACTAATCCTGCATAATCTTTGCTCCTTTTCTCATGCCCAGTGGAGAGCCTAAAGGAGGCGAATGGCC
AGCTCGAGTCTAGAGGGCCCTTCGAAGGTAAGCCTATCCCTAACCCTCTCCTCGGTCTCGATTCTACGCG
TACCGGTCATCATCACCATCACCATTGAGTTTAAACCCGCTGATCAGCCTCGACTGTGCCTTCTAAGGCC
TGAGCTCGCTGATCAGCCTCGATCGAGGATCCAGACATGATAAGATACATTGATGAGTTTGGACAAACCA
CAACTAGAATGCAGTGAAAAAAATGCTTTATTTGTGAAATTTGTGATGCTATTGCTTTATTTGTAACCAT
TATAAGCTGCAATAAACAAGTTAACAACAACAATTGCATTCATTTTATGTTTCAGGTTCAGGGGGAGGTG
TGGGAGGTTTTTTAAAGCAAGTAAAACCTCTACAAATGTGGTATGGCTGATTATGATCAGTCGACCGATG
CCCTTGAGAGCCTTCAACCCAGTCAGCTCCTTCCGGTGGGCGCGGGGCATGACTATCGTCGCCGCACTTA
TGACTGTCTTCTTTATCATGCAACTCGTAGGACAGGTGCCGGCAGCGCTCTGGGTCATTTTCGGCGAGGA
CCGCTTTCGCTGGAGCGCGACGATGATCGGCCTGTCGCTTGCGGTATTCGGAATCTTGCACGCCCTCGCT
CAAGCCTTCGTCACTGGTCCCGCCACCAAACGTTTCGGCGAGAAGCAGGCCATTATCGCCGGCATGGCGG
CCGACGCGCTGGGCTACGTCTTGCTGGCGTTCGCGACGCGAGGCTGGATGGCCTTCCCCATTATGATTCT
TCTCGCTTCCGGCGGCATCGGGATGCCCGCGTTGCAGGCCATGCTGTCCAGGCAGGTAGATGACGACCAT
CAGGGACAGCTTCAAGGATCGCTCGCGGCTCTTACCAGCCAGCAAAAGGCCAGGAACCGTAAAAAGGCCG
CGTTGCTGGCGTTTTTCCATAGGCTCCGCCCCCCTGACGAGCATCACAAAAATCGACGCTCAAGTCAGAG
GTGGCGAAACCCGACAGGACTATAAAGATACCAGGCGTTTCCCCCTGGAAGCTCCCTCGTGCGCTCTCCT
GTTCCGACCCTGCCGCTTACCGGATACCTGTCCGCCTTTCTCCCTTCGGGAAGCGTGGCGCTTTCTCAAT
GCTCACGCTGTAGGTATCTCAGTTCGGTGTAGGTCGTTCGCTCCAAGCTGGGCTGTGTGCACGAACCCCC
CGTTCAGCCCGACCGCTGCGCCTTATCCGGTAACTATCGTCTTGAGTCCAACCCGGTAAGACACGACTTA
TCGCCACTGGCAGCAGCCACTGGTAACAGGATTAGCAGAGCGAGGTATGTAGGCGGTGCTACAGAGTTCT
TGAAGTGGTGGCCTAACTACGGCTACACTAGAAGGACAGTATTTGGTATCTGCGCTCTGCTGAAGCCAGT
TACCTTCGGAAAAAGAGTTGGTAGCTCTTGATCCGGCAAACAAACCACCGCTGGTAGCGGTGGTTTTTTT
GTTTGCAAGCAGCAGATTACGCGCAGAAAAAAAGGATCTCAAGAAGATCCTTTGATCTTTTCTACGGGGT
CTGACGCTCAGTGGAACGAAAACTCACGTTAAGGGATTTTGGTCATGAGATTATCAAAAAGGATCTTCAC
CTAGATCCTTTTAAATTAAAAATGAAGTTTTAAATCAATCTAAAGTATATATGAGTAAACTTGGTCTGAC
AGTTACCAATGCTTAATCAGTGAGGCACCTATCTCAGCGATCTGTCTATTTCGTTCATCCATAGTTGCCT
GACTCCCCGTCGTGTAGATAACTACGATACGGGAGGGCTTACCATCTGGCCCCAGTGCTGCAATGATACC
GCGAGACCCACGCTCACCGGCTCCAGATTTATCAGCAATAAACCAGCCAGCCGGAAGGGCCGAGCGCAGA
AGTGGTCCTGCAACTTTATCCGCCTCCATCCAGTCTATTAATTGTTGCCGGGAAGCTAGAGTAAGTAGTT
CGCCAGTTAATAGTTTGCGCAACGTTGTTGCCATTGCTGCAGGCATCGTGGTGTCACGCTCGTCGTTTGG
TATGGCTTCATTCAGCTCCGGTTCCCAACGATCAAGGCGAGTTACATGATCCCCCATGTTGTGCAAAAAA
GCGGTTAGCTCCTTCGGTCCTCCGATCGTTGTCAGAAGTAAGTTGGCCGCAGTGTTATCACTCATGGTTA
TGGCAGCACTGCATAATTCTCTTACTGTCATGCCATCCGTAAGATGCTTTTCTGTGACTGGTGAGTACTC
AACCAAGTCATTCTGAGAATAGTGTATGCGGCGACCGAGTTGCTCTTGCCCGGCGTCAACACGGGATAAT
ACCGCGCCACATAGCAGAACTTTAAAAGTGCTCATCATTGGAAAACGTTCTTCGGGGCGAAAACTCTCAA
GGATCTTACCGCTGTTGAGATCCAGTTCGATGTAACCCACTCGTGCACCCAACTGATCTTCAGCATCTTT
TACTTTCACCAGCGTTTCTGGGTGAGCAAAAACAGGAAGGCAAAATGCCGCAAAAAAGGGAATAAGGGCG
ACACGGAAATGTTGAATACTCATACTCTTCCTTTTTCAATATTATTGAAGCATTTATCAGGGTTATTGTC
TCATGAGCGGATACATATTTGAATGTATTTAGAAAAATAAACAAATAGGGGTTCCGCGCACATTTCCCCG
AAAAGTGCCACCTGACGTCTAAGAAACCATTATTATCATGACATTAACCTATAAAAATAGGCGTATCACG
AGGCCCTTTCGT
Features (pLannotate 1.2.2; 9 found; start..end, strand, type, name):
     56..2568    +  promoter       Ac5 promoter: Drosophila melanogaster actin 5C promoter
   2808..2881    +  ncRNA          mir-12: Accession: RF00751 - microRNA mir-12
   3107..3148    +  CDS            V5 tag: epitope tag from simian virus 5
   3248..3382    -  polyA_signal   SV40 poly(A) signal: SV40 polyadenylation signal
   3405..3489    -  CDS            large T antigen (fragment): large T antigen from SV40 (simian virus 40)
   3490..3960    +  CDS            TcR (fragment): tetracycline efflux protein; tet; confers resistance to tetracycline
   4004..4592    -  rep_origin     ori: high-copy-number ColE1/pMB1/pBR322/pUC origin of replication
   4763..5623    -  CDS            AmpR: β-lactamase; bla; confers resistance to ampicillin, carbenicillin, and related antibiotics
   5624..5728    -  promoter       AmpR promoter: bla
