[The description below was written by a language model from this plasmid's Addgene catalogue record and pLannotate feature annotations shown in this document.]
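Description:
pAc5.1A-Dm-mir-12 is a Drosophila expression plasmid built on the commercial pAc5.1A backbone and designed to overexpress the fly microRNA miR-12 in cultured insect cells. It is maintained in E. coli as a high-copy plasmid through a ColE1/pUC-type origin of replication and is selected with ampicillin via the β-lactamase gene and its own bla promoter. The full construct is about 5.8 kb. The record lists no marker for selection in Drosophila cells, which is consistent with transient transfection or co-transfection with a separate selection plasmid.

The payload is a 474 bp fragment of the D. melanogaster mir-12 primary transcript, cloned between the EcoRI and XhoI sites, both of which are retained. It lies downstream of the strong constitutive actin 5C (Ac5) promoter, and the annotated miR-12 hairpin occupies a short stretch within the insert. Transcription from Ac5 yields a pri-miRNA that the endogenous processing machinery is expected to convert into mature miR-12. The SV40 polyadenylation signal of the backbone sits downstream, although the automated annotation marks it on the opposite strand. The backbone's V5 epitope tag sequence lies after the insert but has no function here, since the insert is a non-coding RNA. Short fragments annotated as SV40 large T antigen and a tetracycline resistance gene appear to be non-functional backbone remnants.

The associated publication concerns the roles of GW182 and the DCP1:DCP2 decapping complex in miRNA-mediated gene silencing. This suggests the plasmid supplies miR-12 in Drosophila cell assays, probably alongside reporters carrying miR-12 target sites, though the record does not describe such reporters.
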