Addgene plasmid #22760: pAc5.1A-Dm-mir-12
Depositing lab: Elisa Izaurralde. Depositing organization: Max Planck Institute for Developmental Biology. Publication: A crucial role for GW182 and the DCP1:DCP2 decapping complex in miRNA-mediated gene silencing. Rehwinkel J, Behm-Ansmant I, Gatfield D, Izaurralde E. RNA. 2005 Nov . 11(11):1640-7. 10.1261/rna.2191905 PubMed 16177138.
Backbone
  Vector backbone: pAc5.1A
  Backbone manufacturer: Invitrogen
  Backbone size w/o insert (bp): 5348
  Vector type: Drosophila expression
Growth in bacteria
  Bacterial resistance: Ampicillin, 100 μg/mL
  Growth temperature: 37°C
  Growth strain: DH5alpha
  Growth instructions: Dh5 alpha and XL1-blue
  Copy number: High Copy
Gene/Insert
  Gene/Insert name: micro RNA 12 (alt name: miR-12)
  Species: D. melanogaster (fly); primary transcript
  Insert size (bp): 474
  GenBank ID: NR_002128
  Entrez Gene: mir-12 (a.k.a. Dmel_CR33076, CR33076, Dmel\CR33076, MiR-12, Mir-12, miR-12, miR12, pri-miR-12)
  Cloning method: Restriction Enzyme; 5′ cloning site EcoRI (not destroyed); 3′ cloning site XhoI (not destroyed)
  Sequencing primers: 5′ Ac5 forward primer site; 3′ BGH reverse priming site
Terms and licenses: Academic/Nonprofit Terms; Industry Terms: Not Available to Industry
How to cite: pAc5.1A-Dm-mir-12 was a gift from Elisa Izaurralde (Addgene plasmid # 22760 ; http://n2t.net/addgene:22760 ; RRID:Addgene_22760)
