>Addgene plasmid #22760 | pAc5.1A-Dm-mir-12 | addgene partial sequence | sequence record 28617 | 22760 with BGH-rev
GGNTACTCATGGTGATGGTGATGATGACCGGTACGCGTAGAATCGAGACCGAGGAGAGGGTTAGGGATAG
GCTTACCTTCGAAGGGCCCTCTAGACTCGAGCTGGCCATTCGCCTCCTTTAGGCTCTCCACTGGGCATGA
GAAAAGGAGCAAAGATTATGCAGGATTAGTAACCGGAATTGAAAGTTGAATGGGCGTTTAAATTAGAGGC
ATGATCATGTGAGTGGAACTCGAAGGGAGGCACATCCGTTTGGGTGAAGCGCGCGCGTTGGTTGTTGGTC
ATGCGGTTAGTGCGATCCGTGCACGGCGTAGTATGACATAAGTACTGGTTGTTGGATTTAAGGCACACCA
GTACCTGATGTAATACTCAACCGTACAGACGCTGCTCCTTCGTACAGACGATCCTTCAGTGCGTCGCGGG
CAATGGGTTCCTATTGCCCAATC
